>Addgene plasmid #14172 | pAG416GPD-ccdB-ECFP | depositor full sequence | sequence record 7835 | Author sequence
GACGAAAGGGCCTCGTGATACGCCTATTTTTATAGGTTAATGTCATGATAATAATGGTTTCTTAGGACGG
ATCGCTTGCCTGTAACTTACACGCGCCTCGTATCTTTTAATGATGGAATAATTTGGGAATTTACTCTGTG
TTTATTTATTTTTATGTTTTGTATTTGGATTTTAGAAAGTAAATAAAGAAGGTAGAAGAGTTACGGAATG
AAGAAAAAAAAATAAACAAAGGTTTAAAAAATTTCAACAAAAAGCGTACTTTACATATATATTTATTAGA
CAAGAAAAGCAGATTAAATAGATATACATTCGATTAACGATAAGTAAAATGTAAAATCACAGGATTTTCG
TGTGTGGTCTTCTACACAGACAAGATGAAACAATTCGGCATTAATACCTGAGAGCAGGAAGAGCAAGATA
AAAGGTAGTATTTGTTGGCGATCCCCCTAGAGTCTTTTACATCTTCGGAAAACAAAAACTATTTTTTCTT
TAATTTCTTTTTTTACTTTCTATTTTTAATTTATATATTTATATTAAAAAATTTAAATTATAATTATTTT
TATAGCACGTGATGAAAAGGACCCAGGTGGCACTTTTCGGGGAAATGTGCGCGGAACCCCTATTTGTTTA
TTTTTCTAAATACATTCAAATATGTATCCGCTCATGAGACAATAACCCTGATAAATGCTTCAATAATATT
GAAAAAGGAAGAGTATGAGTATTCAACATTTCCGTGTCGCCCTTATTCCCTTTTTTGCGGCATTTTGCCT
TCCTGTTTTTGCTCACCCAGAAACGCTGGTGAAAGTAAAAGATGCTGAAGATCAGTTGGGTGCACGAGTG
GGTTACATCGAACTGGATCTCAACAGCGGTAAGATCCTTGAGAGTTTTCGCCCCGAAGAACGTTTTCCAA
TGATGAGCACTTTTAAAGTTCTGCTATGTGGCGCGGTATTATCCCGTATTGACGCCGGGCAAGAGCAACT
CGGTCGCCGCATACACTATTCTCAGAATGACTTGGTTGAGTACTCACCAGTCACAGAAAAGCATCTTACG
GATGGCATGACAGTAAGAGAATTATGCAGTGCTGCCATAACCATGAGTGATAACACTGCGGCCAACTTAC
TTCTGACAACGATCGGAGGACCGAAGGAGCTAACCGCTTTTTTGCACAACATGGGGGATCATGTAACTCG
CCTTGATCGTTGGGAACCGGAGCTGAATGAAGCCATACCAAACGACGAGCGTGACACCACGATGCCTGTA
GCAATGGCAACAACGTTGCGCAAACTATTAACTGGCGAACTACTTACTCTAGCTTCCCGGCAACAATTAA
TAGACTGGATGGAGGCGGATAAAGTTGCAGGACCACTTCTGCGCTCGGCCCTTCCGGCTGGCTGGTTTAT
TGCTGATAAATCTGGAGCCGGTGAGCGTGGGTCTCGCGGTATCATTGCAGCACTGGGGCCAGATGGTAAG
CCCTCCCGTATCGTAGTTATCTACACGACGGGGAGTCAGGCAACTATGGATGAACGAAATAGACAGATCG
CTGAGATAGGTGCCTCACTGATTAAGCATTGGTAACTGTCAGACCAAGTTTACTCATATATACTTTAGAT
TGATTTAAAACTTCATTTTTAATTTAAAAGGATCTAGGTGAAGATCCTTTTTGATAATCTCATGACCAAA
ATCCCTTAACGTGAGTTTTCGTTCCACTGAGCGTCAGACCCCGTAGAAAAGATCAAAGGATCTTCTTGAG
ATCCTTTTTTTCTGCGCGTAATCTGCTGCTTGCAAACAAAAAAACCACCGCTACCAGCGGTGGTTTGTTT
GCCGGATCAAGAGCTACCAACTCTTTTTCCGAAGGTAACTGGCTTCAGCAGAGCGCAGATACCAAATACT
GTCCTTCTAGTGTAGCCGTAGTTAGGCCACCACTTCAAGAACTCTGTAGCACCGCCTACATACCTCGCTC
TGCTAATCCTGTTACCAGTGGCTGCTGCCAGTGGCGATAAGTCGTGTCTTACCGGGTTGGACTCAAGACG
ATAGTTACCGGATAAGGCGCAGCGGTCGGGCTGAACGGGGGGTTCGTGCACACAGCCCAGCTTGGAGCGA
ACGACCTACACCGAACTGAGATACCTACAGCGTGAGCTATGAGAAAGCGCCACGCTTCCCGAAGGGAGAA
AGGCGGACAGGTATCCGGTAAGCGGCAGGGTCGGAACAGGAGAGCGCACGAGGGAGCTTCCAGGGGGAAA
CGCCTGGTATCTTTATAGTCCTGTCGGGTTTCGCCACCTCTGACTTGAGCGTCGATTTTTGTGATGCTCG
TCAGGGGGGCGGAGCCTATGGAAAAACGCCAGCAACGCGGCCTTTTTACGGTTCCTGGCCTTTTGCTGGC
CTTTTGCTCACATGTTCTTTCCTGCGTTATCCCCTGATTCTGTGGATAACCGTATTACCGCCTTTGAGTG
AGCTGATACCGCTCGCCGCAGCCGAACGACCGAGCGCAGCGAGTCAGTGAGCGAGGAAGCGGAAGAGCGC
CCAATACGCAAACCGCCTCTCCCCGCGCGTTGGCCGATTCATTAATGCAGCTGGCACGACAGGTTTCCCG
ACTGGAAAGCGGGCAGTGAGCGCAACGCAATTAATGTGAGTTACCTCACTCATTAGGCACCCCAGGCTTT
ACACTTTATGCTTCCGGCTCCTATGTTGTGTGGAATTGTGAGCGGATAACAATTTCACACAGGAAACAGC
TATGACCATGATTACGCCAAGCGCGCAATTAACCCTCACTAAAGGGAACAAAAGCTGGAGCTCTTCGAGT
TTATCATTATCAATACTCGCCATTTCAAAGAATACGTAAATAATTAATAGTAGTGATTTTCCTAACTTTA
TTTAGTCAAAAAATTAGCCTTTTAATTCTGCTGTAACCCGTACATGCCCAAAATAGGGGGCGGGTTACAC
AGAATATATAACACCGAAGGTGCCTGGGTGAACAGGTTTATTCCTGGCATCCACTAAATATAATGGAGCC
CGCTTTTTAAGCTGGCATCCAGAAAAAAAAAGAATCCCAGCACCAAAATATTGTTTTCTTCACCAACCAT
CAGTTCATAGGTCCATTCTCTTAGCGCAACTACAGAGAACAGGGGCACAAACAGGCAAAAAACGGGCACA
ACCTCAATGGAGTGATGCAACCTGCCTGGAGTAAATGATGACACAAGGCAATTGACCCACGCATGTATCT
ATCTCATTTTCTTACACCTTCTATTACCTTCTGCTCTCTCTGATTTGGAAAAAGCTGAAAAAAAAGGTTG
AAACCAGTTCCCTGAAATTATTCCCCTACTTGACTAATAAGTATATAAAGACGGTAGGTATTGATTGTAA
TTCTGTAAATCTATTTCTTAAACTTCTTAAATTCTACTTTTATAGTTAGTCTTTTTTTTAGTTTTAAAAC
ACCAGAACTTAGTTTCGACGGATTCTAGAACTAGTGGATCCCCCATCACAAGTTTGTACAAAAAAGCTGA
ACGAGAAACGTAAAATGATATAAATATCAATATATTAAATTAGATTTTGCATAAAAAACAGACTACATAA
TACTGTAAAACACAACATATCCAGTCACTATGGCGGCCGCATTAGGCACCCCAGGCTTTACACTTTATGC
TTCCGGCTCGTATAATGTGTGGATTTTGAGTTAGGATCCGTCGAGATTTTCAGGAGCTAAGGAAGCTAAA
ATGGAGAAAAAAATCACTGGATATACCACCGTTGATATATCCCAATGGCATCGTAAAGAACATTTTGAGG
CATTTCAGTCAGTTGCTCAATGTACCTATAACCAGACCGTTCAGCTGGATATTACGGCCTTTTTAAAGAC
CGTAAAGAAAAATAAGCACAAGTTTTATCCGGCCTTTATTCACATTCTTGCCCGCCTGATGAATGCTCAT
CCGGAATTCCGTATGGCAATGAAAGACGGTGAGCTGGTGATATGGGATAGTGTTCACCCTTGTTACACCG
TTTTCCATGAGCAAACTGAAACGTTTTCATCGCTCTGGAGTGAATACCACGACGATTTCCGGCAGTTTCT
ACACATATATTCGCAAGATGTGGCGTGTTACGGTGAAAACCTGGCCTATTTCCCTAAAGGGTTTATTGAG
AATATGTTTTTCGTCTCAGCCAATCCCTGGGTGAGTTTCACCAGTTTTGATTTAAACGTGGCCAATATGG
ACAACTTCTTCGCCCCCGTTTTCACCATGGGCAAATATTATACGCAAGGCGACAAGGTGCTGATGCCGCT
GGCGATTCAGGTTCATCATGCCGTCTGTGATGGCTTCCATGTCGGCAGAATGCTTAATGAATTACAACAG
TACTGCGATGAGTGGCAGGGCGGGGCGTAAACGCCGCGTGGATCCGGCTTACTAAAAGCCAGATAACAGT
ATGCGTATTTGCGCGCTGATTTTTGCGGTATAAGAATATATACTGATATGTATACCCGAAGTATGTCAAA
AAGAGGTATGCTATGAAGCAGCGTATTACAGTGACAGTTGACAGCGACAGCTATCAGTTGCTCAAGGCAT
ATATGATGTCAATATCTCCGGTCTGGTAAGCACAACCATGCAGAATGAAGCCCGTCGTCTGCGTGCCGAA
CGCTGGAAAGCGGAAAATCAGGAAGGGATGGCTGAGGTCGCCCGGTTTATTGAAATGAACGGCTCTTTTG
CTGACGAGAACAGGGGCTGGTGAAATGCAGTTTAAGGTTTACACCTATAAAAGAGAGAGCCGTTATCGTC
TGTTTGTGGATGTACAGAGTGATATTATTGACACGCCCGGGCGACGGATGGTGATCCCCCTGGCCAGTGC
ACGTCTGCTGTCAGATAAAGTCTCCCGTGAACTTTACCCGGTGGTGCATATCGGGGATGAAAGCTGGCGC
ATGATGACCACCGATATGGCCAGTGTGCCGGTCTCCGTTATCGGGGAAGAAGTGGCTGATCTCAGCCACC
GCGAAAATGACATCAAAAACGCCATTAACCTGATGTTCTGGGGAATATAAATGTCAGGCTCCCTTATACA
CAGCCAGTCTGCAGGTCGACCATAGTGACTGGATATGTTGTGTTTTACAGTATTATGTAGTCTGTTTTTT
ATGCAAAATCTAATTTAATATATTGATATTTATATCATTTTACGTTTCTCGTTCAGCTTTCTTGTACAAA
GTGGTGATGGGCTGCAGGAATTCGATATCAAGCTTAATGGTGAGCAAGGGCGAGGAGCTGTTCACCGGGG
TGGTGCCCATCCTGGTCGAGCTGGACGGCGACGTAAACGGCCACAAGTTCAGCGTGTCCGGCGAGGGCGA
GGGCGATGCCACCTACGGCAAGCTGACCCTGAAGTTCATCTGCACCACCGGCAAGCTGCCCGTGCCCTGG
CCCACCCTCGTGACCACCCTGACCTGGGGCGTGCAGTGCTTCAGCCGCTACCCCGACCACATGAAGCAGC
ACGACTTCTTCAAGTCCGCCATGCCCGAAGGCTACGTCCAGGAGCGCACCATCTTCTTCAAGGACGACGG
CAACTACAAGACCCGCGCCGAGGTGAAGTTCGAGGGCGACACCCTGGTGAACCGCATCGAGCTGAAGGGC
ATCGACTTCAAGGAGGACGGCAACATCCTGGGGCACAAGCTGGAGTACAACTACATCAGCCACAACGTCT
ATATCACCGCCGACAAGCAGAAGAACGGCATCAAGGCCAACTTCAAGATCCGCCACAACATCGAGGACGG
CAGCGTGCAGCTCGCCGACCACTACCAGCAGAACACCCCCATCGGCGACGGCCCCGTGCTGCTGCCCGAC
AACCACTACCTGAGCACCCAGTCCGCCCTGAGCAAAGACCCCAACGAGAAGCGCGATCACATGGTCCTGC
TGGAGTTCGTGACCGCCGCCGGGATCACTCTCGGCATGGACGAGCTGTACAAGCTGTACAAGTAACTCGA
GTCATGTAATTAGTTATGTCACGCTTACATTCACGCCCTCCCCCCACATCCGCTCTAACCGAAAAGGAAG
GAGTTAGACAACCTGAAGTCTAGGTCCCTATTTATTTTTTTATAGTTATGTTAGTATTAAGAACGTTATT
TATATTTCAAATTTTTCTTTTTTTTCTGTACAGACGCGTGTACGCATGTAACATTATACTGAAAACCTTG
CTTGAGAAGGTTTTGGGACGCTCGAAGGCTTTAATTTGCGGCCGGTACCCAATTCGCCCTATAGTGAGTC
GTATTACGCGCGCTCACTGGCCGTCGTTTTACAACGTCGTGACTGGGAAAACCCTGGCGTTACCCAACTT
AATCGCCTTGCAGCACATCCCCCTTTCGCCAGCTGGCGTAATAGCGAAGAGGCCCGCACCGATCGCCCTT
CCCAACAGTTGCGCAGCCTGAATGGCGAATGGCGCG
[124 nt withheld, positions 6407-6530]
C
[91 nt withheld, positions 6532-6622]
A
[49 nt withheld, positions 6624-6672]
CCTTTGACGTTGGAGTCCACGTTCTTT
[37 nt withheld, positions 6700-6736]
ACCCTATCTCGGTCTATTCTTTTGATTTATAAGGGATTTTGCCGATTTCGGCCTATTGGTTAAAAAATGA
GCTGATTTAACAAAAATTTAACGCGAATTTTAACAAAATATTAACGTTTACAATTTCCTGATGCGGTATT
TTCTCCTTACGCATCTGTGCGGTATTTCACACCGCATAGGGTAATAACTGATATAATTAAATTGAAGCTC
TAATTTGTGAGTTTAGTATACATGCATTTACTTATAATACAGTTTTTTAGTTTTGCTGGCCGCATCTTCT
CAAATATGCTTCCCAGCCTGCTTTTCTGTAACGTTCACCCTCTACCTTAGCATCCCTTCCCTTTGCAAAT
AGTCCTCTTCCAACAATAATAATGTCAGATCCTGTAGAGACCACATCATCCACGGTTCTATACTGTTGAC
CCAATGCGTCTCCCTTGTCATCTAAACCCACACCGGGTGTCATAATCAACCAATCGTAACCTTCATCTCT
TCCACCCATGTCTCTTTGAGCAATAAAGCCGATAACAAAATCTTTGTCGCTCTTCGCAATGTCAACAGTA
CCCTTAGTATATTCTCCAGTAGATAGGGAGCCCTTGCATGACAATTCTGCTAACATCAAAAGGCCTCTAG
GTTCCTTTGTTACTTCTTCTGCCGCCTGCTTCAAACCGCTAACAATACCTGGGCCCACCACACCGTGTGC
ATTCGTAATGTCTGCCCATTCTGCTATTCTGTATACACCCGCAGAGTACTGCAATTTGACTGTATTACCA
ATGTCAGCAAATTTTCTGTCTTCGAAGAGTAAAAAATTGTACTTGGCGGATAATGCCTTTAGCGGCTTAA
CTGTGCCCTCCATGGAAAAATCAGTCAAGATATCCACATGTGTTTTTAGTAAACAAATTTTGGGACCTAA
TGCTTCAACTAACTCCAGTAATTCCTTGGTGGTACGAACATCCAATGAAGCACACAAGTTTGTTTGCTTT
TCGTGCATGATATTAAATAGCTTGGCAGCAACAGGACTAGGATGAGTAGCAGCACGTTCCTTATATGTAG
CTTTCGACATGATTTATCTTCGTTTCCTGCAGGTTTTTGTTCTGTGCAGTTGGGTTAAGAATACTGGGCA
ATTTCATGTTTCTTCAACACTACATATGCGTATATATACCAATCTAAGTCTGTGCTCCTTCCTTCGTTCT
TCCTTCTGTTCGGAGATTACCGAATCAAAAAAATTTCAAAGAAACCGAAATCAAAAAAAAGAATAAAAAA
AAAATGATGAATTGAATTGAAAAGCTGTGGTATGGTGCACTCTCAGTACAATCTGCTCTGATGCCGCATA
GTTAAGCCAGCCCCGACACCCGCCAACACCCGCTGACGCGCCCTGACGGGCTTGTCTGCTCCCGGCATCC
GCTTACAGACAAGCTGTGACCGTCTCCGGGAGCTGCATGTGTCAGAGGTTTTCACCGTCATCACCGAAAC
GCGCGA
Features (pLannotate 1.2.2; 29 found; start..end, strand, type, name):
     70..573     -  misc_feature   CEN/ARS: S. cerevisiae CEN6 centromere fused to an autonomously replicating sequence
    610..714     +  promoter       AmpR promoter: bla
    715..1575    +  CDS            AmpR: β-lactamase; bla; confers resistance to ampicillin, carbenicillin, and related antibiotics
   1746..2334    +  rep_origin     ori: high-copy-number ColE1/pMB1/pBR322/pUC origin of replication
   2517..2609    +  CDS            lacI (fragment): lac repressor; lacI; The lac repressor binds to the lac operator to inhibit transcription in E. coli. This inhibition can be relieved by adding lactose or isopropyl-β-D-thiogalactopyranoside (IPTG).
   2622..2643    +  protein_bind   CAP binding site: CAP binding activates transcription in the presence of cAMP. E. coli catabolite activator protein
   2658..2688    +  promoter       lac promoter: promoter for the E. coli lac operon
   2696..2712    +  protein_bind   lac operator: The lac repressor binds to the lac operator to inhibit transcription in E. coli. This inhibition can be relieved by adding lactose or isopropyl-β-D-thiogalactopyranoside (IPTG). lac repressor encoded by lacI
   2757..2775    +  promoter       T3 promoter: promoter for bacteriophage T3 RNA polymerase
   2804..3448    +  promoter       GAP promoter: S. cerevisiae TDH3; promoter for glyceraldehyde-3-phosphate dehydrogenase
   3454..3474    +  misc_feature   MCS (fragment): pBluescript multiple cloning site
   3478..3602    +  protein_bind   attR1: mutant version of attR; recombination site for the Gateway® LR reaction LR Clonase™
   3627..3657    +  promoter       lac UV5 promoter: E. coli lac promoter with an "up" mutation
   3681..3710    +  promoter       cat promoter (fragment): promoter of the E. coli cat gene encoding chloramphenicol acetyltransferase
   3711..4370    +  CDS            CmR: chloramphenicol acetyltransferase; cat; confers resistance to chloramphenicol
   4552..4710    +  CDS            ccdA (fragment): CCDA_ECO57 - Also known as H, letA. Experimental evidence at protein level: Swiss-Prot protein existence level 1. Antitoxin component of a type II toxin-antitoxin (TA) system which inhibits the post-segregational killing (PSK) of plasmid-free cells, also referred to as a plasmid addiction system. Binds to and blocks the activity of CcdB; will also remove bound CcdB protein from the CcdB-GyrA complex by forming a CcdA-CcdB complex, a process termed rejuvenation. Functions as a transcriptional corepressor for the ccdAB operon, repression also requires CcdB (By similarity). From Escherichia coli
   4715..5017    +  CDS            ccdB: CCDB_ECOLI - Also known as G, letB, letD. Experimental evidence at protein level: Swiss-Prot protein existence level 1. Toxic component of a type II toxin-antitoxin (TA) system, functioning in plasmid maintainence. Responsible for the post- segregational killing (PSK) of plasmid-free cells, also referred to as a plasmid addiction system. Half-life of over 2 hours. Cell killing by CcdB is accompanied by filamentation, defects in chromosome and plasmid segregation, defects in cell division, formation of anucleate cells, decreased DNA synthesis and plasmid loss. Interferes with the activity of DN
   5061..5185    -  protein_bind   attR2: mutant version of attR; recombination site for the Gateway® LR reaction LR Clonase™
   5189..5216    +  misc_feature   MCS (fragment): pBluescript multiple cloning site
   5217..5933    +  CDS            ECFP: ECFP is a basic (constitutively fluorescent) cyan fluorescent protein published in 1996, derived from Aequorea victoria. It has low acid sensitivity.
   5952..6199    +  terminator     CYC1 terminator: S. cerevisiae CYC1; transcription terminator for CYC1
   6218..6236    -  promoter       T7 promoter: promoter for bacteriophage T7 RNA polymerase
   6244..6399    +  CDS            lacZα (fragment): LacZα fragment of β-galactosidase; lacZ fragment
   6407..6862    +  rep_origin     f1 ori (sequence partly withheld): f1 bacteriophage origin of replication; arrow indicates direction of (+) strand synthesis
   6863..6914    -  misc_feature   bom (fragment): basis of mobility region from pBR322
   6993..7796    -  CDS            URA3: orotidine-5'-phosphate decarboxylase, required for uracil biosynthesis; S. cerevisiae URA3; yeast auxotrophic marker, counterselectable with 5-fluoroorotic acid (5-FOA)
   7797..8012    -  promoter       URA3 promoter: S. cerevisiae URA3
   8027..8076    -  misc_feature   bom (fragment): basis of mobility region from pBR322
   8178..1       -  CDS            rop (fragment) (across the origin): Rop protein, which maintains plasmids at low copy number; rop
