[The description below was written by a language model from this plasmid's Addgene catalogue record and pLannotate feature annotations shown in this document.]
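Description:
pAG416GPD-ccdB-ECFP is an empty Gateway destination vector for protein expression in Saccharomyces cerevisiae, built on the pRS416 shuttle backbone. In yeast it is maintained as a low-copy centromeric plasmid through a CEN6/ARS element and selected by the URA3 auxotrophic marker, which can also be counterselected with 5-FOA. In E. coli it replicates from a ColE1/pUC-type origin and carries an ampicillin resistance gene; an f1 origin and remnants of the pBluescript-derived lacZα/MCS region, with flanking T3 and T7 promoters, are also present.

The expression cassette is driven by the strong constitutive GPD (TDH3, glyceraldehyde-3-phosphate dehydrogenase) promoter and ends in the CYC1 terminator. Between them lies the Gateway cassette: attR1 and attR2 sites flanking a chloramphenicol resistance gene and the ccdB toxin gene. Because CcdB poisons DNA gyrase, the unrecombined vector must be propagated in a ccdB-tolerant strain, with chloramphenicol and ampicillin together maintaining the cassette. In an LR Clonase reaction, an open reading frame from an attL entry clone replaces the CmR-ccdB segment, and transformation into ordinary E. coli then eliminates the parental plasmids.

Immediately downstream of attR2 sits the ECFP coding sequence, so an inserted gene lacking a stop codon and cloned in frame is expressed as a C-terminal cyan fluorescent fusion. The plasmid belongs to a suite of yeast Gateway vectors designed for high-throughput genetic analysis. It suits constitutive expression of ECFP-tagged proteins from a low-copy plasmid, for example in localisation studies. The depositor notes that the full sequence is provided for reference only and may not match the plasmid exactly.
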