Addgene plasmid #14172: pAG416GPD-ccdB-ECFP
Purpose: (Empty Backbone)
Depositing lab: Susan Lindquist. Depositing organization: Whitehead Institute for Biomedical Research. Publication: A suite of Gateway cloning vectors for high-throughput genetic analysis in Saccharomyces cerevisiae. Alberti S, Gitler AD, Lindquist S. Yeast. 2007 Oct . 24(10):913-9. 10.1002/yea.1502 PubMed 17583893.
Backbone
  Vector backbone: pRS416
  Vector type: Yeast Expression ; Gateway Destination
  Selectable markers: URA3
Growth in bacteria
  Bacterial resistance: Chloramphenicol and Ampicillin, 25 & 100 μg/mL
  Growth temperature: 37°C
  Growth strain: ccdB Survival
  Growth instructions: DB3.1, ccdB Survival
  Copy number: Unknown
Gene/Insert
  Gene/Insert name: None
  Tag / fusion protein: ECFP (C terminal on backbone)
  Cloning method: Gateway Cloning
  Sequencing primers: 5′ GPDPro_F
Terms and licenses: Academic/Nonprofit Terms; Industry Terms: Not Available to Industry
Depositor comments: Type of plasmid: CEN. This plasmid contains the Gateway technology from Invitrogen; Invitrogen requires purchasing of Gateway Clonase for carrying out the Gateway recombinational cloning reaction http://www.invitrogen.com Please note that the full plasmid sequence is provided as a reference only, and may not match the exact sequence of the plasmid.
How to cite: pAG416GPD-ccdB-ECFP was a gift from Susan Lindquist (Addgene plasmid # 14172 ; http://n2t.net/addgene:14172 ; RRID:Addgene_14172)
