>Addgene plasmid #14172 | pAG416GPD-ccdB-ECFP | addgene partial sequence | sequence record 20481 | 14172 with pRS_marker
TTCATTCATCATTTTTTTTTTATTCTTTTTTTTGATTTCGGTTTCCTTGAAATTTTTTTGATTCGGTAAT
CTCCGAACAGAAGGAAGAACGAAGGAAGGAGCACAGACTTAGATTGGTATATATACGCATATGTAGTGTT
GAAGAAACATGAAATTGCCCAGTATTCTTAACCCAACTGCACAGAACAAAAACCTGCAGGAAACGAAGAT
AAATCATGTCGAAAGCTACATATAAGGAACGTGCTGCTACTCATCCTAGTCCTGTTGCTGCCAAGCTATT
TAATATCATGCACGAAAAGCAAACAAACTTGTGTGCTTCATTGGATGTTCGTACCACCAAGGAATTACTG
GAGTTAGTTGAAGCATTAGGTCCCAAAATTTGTTTACTAAAAACACATGTGGATATCTTGACTGATTTTT
CCATGGAGGGCACAGTTAAGCCGCTAAAGGCATTATCCGCCAAGTACAATTTTTTACTCTTCGAAGACAG
AAAATTTGCTGACATTGGTAATACAGTCAAATTGCAGTACTCTGCGGGTGTATACAGAATAGCAGAATGG
GCAGACATTACGAATGCACACGGGTGTGGTGGGCCCAGGTATTGTTAGCGGTTTGAAGCAGGCGGCAGAA
GAAGTAACAAAGGAACCTAGAGGCCTTTTGATGTTAGCAGAATTGTCATGCAAGGGCTCCCTATCTACTG
GAGAATATACTAAGGGTACTGTTGACATTGCGAAGAGCGACAAAGATTTTGTTATCGGCTTTATTGCTCA
