>Addgene plasmid #14172 | pAG416GPD-ccdB-ECFP | addgene partial sequence | sequence record 20482 | 14172 with GW5
AAAGTGTAAAGCCTGGGGGTGCCTAATGCGGCCGCCATAGTGACTGGATATGTTGTGTTTTACAGTATTA
TGTAGTCTGTTTTTTATGCAAAATCTAATTTAATATATTGATATTTATATCATTTTACGTTTCTCGTTCA
GCTTTTTTGTACAAACTTGTGATGGGGGATCCACTAGTTCTAGAATCCGTCGAAACTAAGTTCTGGTGTT
TTAAAACTAAAAAAAAGACTAACTATAAAAGTAGAATTTAAGAAGTTTAAGAAATAGATTTACAGAATTA
CAATCAATACCTACCGTCTTTATATACTTATTAGTCAAGTAGGGGAATAATTTCAGGGAACTGGTTTCAA
CCTTTTTTTTCAGCTTTTTCCAAATCAGAGAGAGCAGAAGGTAATAGAAGGTGTAAGAAAATGAGATAGA
TACATGCGTGGGTCAATTGCCTTGTGTCATCATTTACTCCAGGCAGGTTGCATCACTCCATTGAGGTTGT
GCCCGTTTTTTGCCTGTTTGTGCCCCTGTTCTCTGTAGTTGCGCTAAGAGAATGGACCTATGAACTGATG
GTTGGTGAAGAAAACAATATTTTGGTGCTGGGATTCTTTTTTTTTCTGGATGCCAGCTTAAAAAGCGGGC
TCCATTATATTTAGTGGATGCCAGGAATAAACTGTTCACCCAGACACCTACGATGTTATATATTCTGTGT
AACCCGCCCCCTATTTTGGGCATGTACGGGTTACAGCAGAATTAA
