>Addgene plasmid #14172 | pAG416GPD-ccdB-ECFP | addgene partial sequence | sequence record 20483 | 14172 with GW3
AAGAAGTGGCTGATCTCAGCCACCGCGAAAATGACATCAAAAACGCCATTAACCTGATGTTCTGGGGAAT
ATAAATGTCAGGCTCCCTTATACACAGCCAGTCTGCAGGTCGACCATAGTGACTGGATATGTTGTGTTTT
ACAGTATTATGTAGTCTGTTTTTTATGCAAAATCTAATTTAATATATTGATATTTATATCATTTTACGTT
TCTCGTTCAGCTTTCTTGTACAAAGTGGTGATGGGCTGCAGGAATTCGATATCAAGCTTAATGGTGAGCA
AGGGCGAGGAGCTGTTCACCGGGGTGGTGCCCATCCTGGTCGAGCTGGACGGCGACGTAAACGGCCACAA
GTTCAGCGTGTCCGGCGAGGGCGAGGGCGATGCCACCTACGGCAAGCTGACCCTGAAGTTCATCTGCACC
ACCGGCAAGCTGCCCGTGCCCTGGCCCACCCTCGTGACCACCCTGACCTGGGGCGTGCAGTGCTTCAGCC
GCTACCCCGACCACATGAAGCAGCACGACTTCTTCAAGTCCGCCATGCCCGAAGGCTACGTCCAGGAGCG
CACCATCTTCTTCAAGGACGACGGCAACTACAAGACCCGCGCCGAGGTGAAGTTCGAGGGCGACACCCTG
GTGAACCGCATCGAGCTGAAGGGCATCGACTTCAAGGAGGACGGCAACATCCT
