>Addgene plasmid #14172 | pAG416GPD-ccdB-ECFP | addgene partial sequence | sequence record 127696 | pGEX3 5'-CCGGGAGCTGCATGTGTCAGAGG-3'
TTTAGAAAGTAAATAAAGAAGGTAGAAGAGTTACGGAATGAAGAAAAAAAAATAAACAAAGGTTTAAAAA
ATTTCAACAAAAAGCGTACTTTACATATATATTTATTAGACAAGAAAAGCAGATTAAATAGATATACATT
CGATTAACGATAAGTAAAATGTAAAATCACAGGATTTTCGTGTGTGGTCTTCTACACAGACAAGATGAAA
CAATTCGGCATTAATACCTGAGAGCAGGAAGAGCAAGATAAAAGGTAGTATTTGTTGGCGATCCCCCTAG
AGTCTTTTACATCTTCGGAAAACAAAAACTATTTTTTCTTTAATTTCTTTTTTTACTTTCTATTTTTAAT
TTATATATTTATATTAAAAAATTTAAATTATAATTATTTTTATAGCACGTGATGAAAAGGACCCAGGTGG
CACTTTTCGGGGAAATGTGCGCGGAACCCCTATTTGTTTATTTTTCTAAATACATTCAAATATGTATCCG
CTCATGAGACAATAACCCTGATAAATGCTTCAATAATATTGAAAAAGGAAGAGTATGAGTATTCAACATT
TCCGTGTCGCCCTTATTCCCTTTTTTGCGGCATTTTGCCTTCCTGTTTTTGCTCACCCAGAAACGCTGGT
GAAAGTAAAAGATGCTGAAGATCAGTTGGGTGCACGAGTGGG
